Addgene plasmid #159584: psiCHECK2-2A-3xFLAG-SBP-2A
Purpose: Luciferase reporter for ribosome pausing control
Depositing lab: Shintaro Iwasaki. Depositing organization: RIKEN. Publication: Genome-wide Survey of Ribosome Collision. Han P, Shichino Y, Schneider-Poetsch T, Mito M, Hashimoto S, Udagawa T, Kohno K, Yoshida M, Mishima Y, Inada T, Iwasaki S. Cell Rep. 2020 May 5;31(5):107610. doi: 10.1016/j.celrep.2020.107610. PubMed 32375038.
Backbone
  Vector backbone: psiCHECK2
  Backbone manufacturer: Promega
  Backbone size w/o insert (bp): 6279
  Total vector size (bp): 5698
  Modifications to backbone: Depletion of synthetic poly(A) signal and HSV-TK promoter
  Vector type: Mammalian Expression, Luciferase
Growth in bacteria
  Bacterial resistance: Ampicillin, 100 μg/mL
  Growth temperature: 37°C
  Growth strain: DH5alpha
  Copy number: High Copy
Gene/Insert 1
  Gene/Insert name: 2A-3xFLAG-SBP-2A
  Species: Synthetic; Porcine teschovirus-1
  Cloning method: Gibson Cloning
  Sequencing primers: 5′ CGCGTGCTGAAGAACGAGCAGGGAAGCGGAGCTACTAACT; 3′ CTTCTTAATGTTCTTAGCATCGGCAGGTCCAGGGTTCTCCT
Gene/Insert 2
  Gene/Insert name: EIF2S3 5UTR
  Species: H. sapiens (human)
  Cloning method: Gibson Cloning
  Sequencing primers: 5′ ATACGACTCACTATAGGTTTCCTTCCTCTTTTGGCAACATGGCTTCCAAGGTGTA; 3′ TACACCTTGGAAGCCATGTTGCCAAAAGAGGAAGGAAACCTATAGTGAGTCGTAT
Terms and licenses: Academic/Nonprofit Terms; Industry Terms: Not Available to Industry
How to cite: psiCHECK2-2A-3xFLAG-SBP-2A was a gift from Shintaro Iwasaki (Addgene plasmid # 159584 ; http://n2t.net/addgene:159584 ; RRID:Addgene_159584)
