[The description below was written by a language model from this plasmid's Addgene catalogue record and pLannotate feature annotations shown in this document.]
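Description:
psiCHECK2-2A-3xFLAG-SBP-2A is a mammalian dual-luciferase reporter plasmid built on the psiCHECK2 backbone and intended as the control construct in assays of ribosome pausing. It is maintained in E. coli through a high-copy ColE1/pUC-type origin and selected with ampicillin via the β-lactamase gene under its own bla promoter. No mammalian selection marker is annotated, which suits transient transfection.

In the parental vector, Renilla and firefly luciferases are expressed from separate transcription units. Here the synthetic poly(A) signal and the HSV-TK promoter that lay between them were removed. Both reporters therefore sit on the same strand within a single unit, driven by the SV40 enhancer/early promoter with a downstream chimeric intron and ending at an SV40 polyadenylation signal. Between human codon-optimised Renilla luciferase (hRluc) and firefly luc+ lies the synthetic insert: a 3xFLAG tag and a streptavidin-binding peptide (SBP) flanked on each side by a 2A peptide from porcine teschovirus-1. The feature table annotates only the 3xFLAG portion of this linker. The layout implies one continuous reading frame, in which the 2A elements cause peptide-bond skipping so that Renilla luciferase, the tagged spacer and firefly luciferase are released as separate proteins. The firefly-to-Renilla ratio would then report how efficiently ribosomes pass through the intervening region.

A human EIF2S3 5′ UTR was also inserted, apparently between the T7 promoter and the hRluc start codon. The T7 promoter would also permit in vitro transcription of the reporter mRNA. With no candidate pause sequence in the spacer, the plasmid presumably provides the baseline for comparison with related constructs carrying test sequences, though the record does not describe those.
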