Features (pLannotate 1.2.2; 11 found; start..end, strand, type, name):
     64..421     +  promoter       SV40 promoter: SV40 enhancer and early promoter
    491..623     +  intron         chimeric intron: chimera between introns from human β-globin and immunoglobulin heavy chain genes
    668..686     +  promoter       T7 promoter: promoter for bacteriophage T7 RNA polymerase
    708..1640    +  CDS            hRluc: Renilla luciferase human codon-optimized
   1707..1772    +  CDS            3xFLAG: three tandem FLAG® epitope tags, followed by an enterokinase cleavage site
   1962..3611    +  CDS            luciferase: firefly luciferase; luc+; enhanced luc+ version of the luciferase gene AAS38485.1 42718124.0
   3655..3776    -  polyA_signal   SV40 poly(A) signal: SV40 polyadenylation signal
   3799..3867    -  CDS            large T antigen (fragment): large T antigen from SV40 (simian virus 40)
   3909..4013    +  promoter       AmpR promoter: bla
   4014..4874    +  CDS            AmpR: β-lactamase; bla; confers resistance to ampicillin, carbenicillin, and related antibiotics
   5045..5633    +  rep_origin     ori: high-copy-number ColE1/pMB1/pBR322/pUC origin of replication
>Addgene plasmid #159584 | psiCHECK2-2A-3xFLAG-SBP-2A | addgene full sequence | sequence record 318021 | Addgene NGS Result
ACAGATCTGCGCAGCACCATGGCCTGAAATAACCTCTGAAAGAGGAACTTGGTTAGGTACCTTCTGAGGC
GGAAAGAACCAGCTGTGGAATGTGTGTCAGTTAGGGTGTGGAAAGTCCCCAGGCTCCCCAGCAGGCAGAA
GTATGCAAAGCATGCATCTCAATTAGTCAGCAACCAGGTGTGGAAAGTCCCCAGGCTCCCCAGCAGGCAG
AAGTATGCAAAGCATGCATCTCAATTAGTCAGCAACCATAGTCCCGCCCCTAACTCCGCCCATCCCGCCC
CTAACTCCGCCCAGTTCCGCCCATTCTCCGCCCCATGGCTGACTAATTTTTTTTATTTATGCAGAGGCCG
AGGCCGCCTCGGCCTCTGAGCTATTCCAGAAGTAGTGAGGAGGCTTTTTTGGAGGCCTAGGCTTTTGCAA
AAAGCTTGATTCTTCTGACACAACAGTCTCGAACTTAAGCTGCAGAAGTTGGTCGTGAGGCACTGGGCAG
GTAAGTATCAAGGTTACAAGACAGGTTTAAGGAGACCAATAGAAACTGGGCTTGTCGAGACAGAGAAGAC
TCTTGCGTTTCTGATAGGCACCTATTGGTCTTACTGACATCCACTTTGCCTTTCTCTCCACAGGTGTCCA
CTCCCAGTTCAATTACAGCTCTTAAGGCTAGAGTACTTAATACGACTCACTATAGGTTTCCTTCCTCTTT
TGGCAACATGGCTTCCAAGGTGTACGACCCCGAGCAACGCAAACGCATGATCACTGGGCCTCAGTGGTGG
GCTCGCTGCAAGCAAATGAACGTGCTGGACTCCTTCATCAACTACTATGATTCCGAGAAGCACGCCGAGA
ACGCCGTGATTTTTCTGCATGGTAACGCTGCCTCCAGCTACCTGTGGAGGCACGTCGTGCCTCACATCGA
GCCCGTGGCTAGATGCATCATCCCTGATCTGATCGGAATGGGTAAGTCCGGCAAGAGCGGGAATGGCTCA
TATCGCCTCCTGGATCACTACAAGTACCTCACCGCTTGGTTCGAGCTGCTGAACCTTCCAAAGAAAATCA
TCTTTGTGGGCCACGACTGGGGGGCTTGTCTGGCCTTTCACTACTCCTACGAGCACCAAGACAAGATCAA
GGCCATCGTCCATGCTGAGAGTGTCGTGGACGTGATCGAGTCCTGGGACGAGTGGCCTGACATCGAGGAG
GATATCGCCCTGATCAAGAGCGAAGAGGGCGAGAAAATGGTGCTTGAGAATAACTTCTTCGTCGAGACCA
TGCTCCCAAGCAAGATCATGCGGAAACTGGAGCCTGAGGAGTTCGCTGCCTACCTGGAGCCATTCAAGGA
GAAGGGCGAGGTTAGACGGCCTACCCTCTCCTGGCCTCGCGAGATCCCTCTCGTTAAGGGAGGCAAGCCC
GACGTCGTCCAGATTGTCCGCAACTACAACGCCTACCTTCGGGCCAGCGACGATCTGCCTAAGATGTTCA
TCGAGTCCGACCCTGGGTTCTTTTCCAACGCTATTGTCGAGGGAGCTAAGAAGTTCCCTAACACCGAGTT
CGTGAAGGTGAAGGGCCTCCACTTCAGCCAGGAGGACGCTCCAGATGAAATGGGTAAGTACATCAAGAGC
TTCGTGGAGCGCGTGCTGAAGAACGAGCAGGGAAGCGGAGCTACTAACTTCAGCCTGCTGAAGCAGGCTG
GAGACGTGGAGGAGAACCCTGGACCTGACTACAAAGACCATGACGGTGATTATAAAGATCATGACATCGA
TTACAAGGATGACGATGACAAGGACGAGAAAACCACCGGCTGGCGGGGAGGCCACGTGGTGGAAGGGCTG
GCAGGCGAGCTGGAACAGCTGCGGGCCAGACTGGAACACCACCCCCAGGGCCAGAGAGAGCCTAGCGGCG
GAGGAGGAAGCGGAGCTACTAACTTCAGCCTGCTGAAGCAGGCTGGAGACGTGGAGGAGAACCCTGGACC
TGCCGATGCTAAGAACATTAAGAAGGGCCCTGCTCCCTTCTACCCTCTGGAGGATGGCACCGCTGGCGAG
CAGCTGCACAAGGCCATGAAGAGGTATGCCCTGGTGCCTGGCACCATTGCCTTCACCGATGCCCACATTG
AGGTGGACATCACCTATGCCGAGTACTTCGAGATGTCTGTGCGCCTGGCCGAGGCCATGAAGAGGTACGG
CCTGAACACCAACCACCGCATCGTGGTGTGCTCTGAGAACTCTCTGCAGTTCTTCATGCCAGTGCTGGGC
GCCCTGTTCATCGGAGTGGCCGTGGCCCCTGCTAACGACATTTACAACGAGCGCGAGCTGCTGAACAGCA
TGGGCATTTCTCAGCCTACCGTGGTGTTCGTGTCTAAGAAGGGCCTGCAGAAGATCCTGAACGTGCAGAA
GAAGCTGCCTATCATCCAGAAGATCATCATCATGGACTCTAAGACCGACTACCAGGGCTTCCAGAGCATG
TACACATTCGTGACATCTCATCTGCCTCCTGGCTTCAACGAGTACGACTTCGTGCCAGAGTCTTTCGACA
GGGACAAAACCATTGCCCTGATCATGAACAGCTCTGGGTCTACCGGCCTGCCTAAGGGCGTGGCCCTGCC
TCATCGCACCGCCTGTGTGCGCTTCTCTCACGCCCGCGACCCTATTTTCGGCAACCAGATCATCCCCGAC
ACCGCTATTCTGAGCGTGGTGCCATTCCACCACGGCTTCGGCATGTTCACCACCCTGGGCTACCTGATTT
GCGGCTTTCGGGTGGTGCTGATGTACCGCTTCGAGGAGGAGCTGTTCCTGCGCAGCCTGCAAGACTACAA
AATTCAGTCTGCCCTGCTGGTGCCAACCCTGTTCAGCTTCTTCGCTAAGAGCACCCTGATCGACAAGTAC
GACCTGTCTAACCTGCACGAGATTGCCTCTGGCGGCGCCCCACTGTCTAAGGAGGTGGGCGAAGCCGTGG
CCAAGCGCTTTCATCTGCCAGGCATCCGCCAGGGCTACGGCCTGACCGAGACAACCAGCGCCATTCTGAT
TACCCCAGAGGGCGACGACAAGCCTGGCGCCGTGGGCAAGGTGGTGCCATTCTTCGAGGCCAAGGTGGTG
GACCTGGACACCGGCAAGACCCTGGGAGTGAACCAGCGCGGCGAGCTGTGTGTGCGCGGCCCTATGATTA
TGTCCGGCTACGTGAATAACCCTGAGGCCACAAACGCCCTGATCGACAAGGACGGCTGGCTGCACTCTGG
CGACATTGCCTACTGGGACGAGGACGAGCACTTCTTCATCGTGGACCGCCTGAAGTCTCTGATCAAGTAC
AAGGGCTACCAGGTGGCCCCAGCCGAGCTGGAGTCTATCCTGCTGCAGCACCCTAACATTTTCGACGCCG
GAGTGGCCGGCCTGCCCGACGACGATGCCGGCGAGCTGCCTGCCGCCGTCGTCGTGCTGGAACACGGCAA
GACCATGACCGAGAAGGAGATCGTGGACTATGTGGCCAGCCAGGTGACAACCGCCAAGAAGCTGCGCGGC
GGAGTGGTGTTCGTGGACGAGGTGCCCAAGGGCCTGACCGGCAAGCTGGACGCCCGCAAGATCCGCGAGA
TCCTGATCAAGGCTAAGAAAGGCGGCAAGATCGCCGTGTAATAATTCTAGAGTCGGGGCGGCCGGCCGCT
TCGAGCAGACATGATAAGATACATTGATGAGTTTGGACAAACCACAACTAGAATGCAGTGAAAAAAATGC
TTTATTTGTGAAATTTGTGATGCTATTGCTTTATTTGTAACCATTATAAGCTGCAATAAACAAGTTAACA
ACAACAATTGCATTCATTTTATGTTTCAGGTTCAGGGGGAGGTGTGGGAGGTTTTTTAAAGCAAGTAAAA
CCTCTACAAATGTGGTAAAATCGATAAGGATCCAGGTGGCACTTTTCGGGGAAATGTGCGCGGAACCCCT
ATTTGTTTATTTTTCTAAATACATTCAAATATGTATCCGCTCATGAGACAATAACCCTGATAAATGCTTC
AATAATATTGAAAAAGGAAGAGTATGAGTATTCAACATTTCCGTGTCGCCCTTATTCCCTTTTTTGCGGC
ATTTTGCCTTCCTGTTTTTGCTCACCCAGAAACGCTGGTGAAAGTAAAAGATGCTGAAGATCAGTTGGGT
GCACGAGTGGGTTACATCGAACTGGATCTCAACAGCGGTAAGATCCTTGAGAGTTTTCGCCCCGAAGAAC
GTTTTCCAATGATGAGCACTTTTAAAGTTCTGCTATGTGGCGCGGTATTATCCCGTATTGACGCCGGGCA
AGAGCAACTCGGTCGCCGCATACACTATTCTCAGAATGACTTGGTTGAGTACTCACCAGTCACAGAAAAG
CATCTTACGGATGGCATGACAGTAAGAGAATTATGCAGTGCTGCCATAACCATGAGTGATAACACTGCGG
CCAACTTACTTCTGACAACGATCGGAGGACCGAAGGAGCTAACCGCTTTTTTGCACAACATGGGGGATCA
TGTAACTCGCCTTGATCGTTGGGAACCGGAGCTGAATGAAGCCATACCAAACGACGAGCGTGACACCACG
ATGCCTGTAGCAATGGCAACAACGTTGCGCAAACTATTAACTGGCGAACTACTTACTCTAGCTTCCCGGC
AACAATTAATAGACTGGATGGAGGCGGATAAAGTTGCAGGACCACTTCTGCGCTCGGCCCTTCCGGCTGG
CTGGTTTATTGCTGATAAATCTGGAGCCGGTGAGCGTGGGTCTCGCGGTATCATTGCAGCACTGGGGCCA
GATGGTAAGCCCTCCCGTATCGTAGTTATCTACACGACGGGGAGTCAGGCAACTATGGATGAACGAAATA
GACAGATCGCTGAGATAGGTGCCTCACTGATTAAGCATTGGTAACTGTCAGACCAAGTTTACTCATATAT
ACTTTAGATTGATTTAAAACTTCATTTTTAATTTAAAAGGATCTAGGTGAAGATCCTTTTTGATAATCTC
ATGACCAAAATCCCTTAACGTGAGTTTTCGTTCCACTGAGCGTCAGACCCCGTAGAAAAGATCAAAGGAT
CTTCTTGAGATCCTTTTTTTCTGCGCGTAATCTGCTGCTTGCAAACAAAAAAACCACCGCTACCAGCGGT
GGTTTGTTTGCCGGATCAAGAGCTACCAACTCTTTTTCCGAAGGTAACTGGCTTCAGCAGAGCGCAGATA
CCAAATACTGTTCTTCTAGTGTAGCCGTAGTTAGGCCACCACTTCAAGAACTCTGTAGCACCGCCTACAT
ACCTCGCTCTGCTAATCCTGTTACCAGTGGCTGCTGCCAGTGGCGATAAGTCGTGTCTTACCGGGTTGGA
CTCAAGACGATAGTTACCGGATAAGGCGCAGCGGTCGGGCTGAACGGGGGGTTCGTGCACACAGCCCAGC
TTGGAGCGAACGACCTACACCGAACTGAGATACCTACAGCGTGAGCTATGAGAAAGCGCCACGCTTCCCG
AAGGGAGAAAGGCGGACAGGTATCCGGTAAGCGGCAGGGTCGGAACAGGAGAGCGCACGAGGGAGCTTCC
AGGGGGAAACGCCTGGTATCTTTATAGTCCTGTCGGGTTTCGCCACCTCTGACTTGAGCGTCGATTTTTG
TGATGCTCGTCAGGGGGGCGGAGCCTATGGAAAAACGCCAGCAACGCGGCCTTTTTACGGTTCCTGGCCT
TTTGCTGGCCTTTTGCTCACATGGCTCG
